>Addgene plasmid #87373 | pCG-B-SpyTag-C | addgene full sequence | sequence record 183394 | Addgene NGS Result
GATCCAGTAATGACCTCAGAACTCCATCTGGATTTGTTCAGAACGCTCGGTTGCCGCCGGGCGTTTTTTA
TTGGTCTGGTCGGTCTCATGAGCCCTTCGTCGGTTTATAAGCATCAACCATTACAATATGAGCGCTTTGA
GACCCCGACTACGGTTATCCACAGAATCAGGGGATAACGCAGGAAAGAACATGTGAGCAAAAGGCCAGCA
AAAGGCCAGGAACCGTAAAAAGGCCGCGTTGCTGGCGTTTTTCCATAGGCTCCGCCCCCCTGACGAGCAT
CACAAAAATCGACGCTCAAGTCAGAGGTGGCGAAACCCGACAGGACTATAAAGATACCAGGCGTTTCCCC
CTGGAAGCTCCCTCGTGCGCTCTCCTGTTCCGACCCTGCCGCTTACCGGATACCTGTCCGCCTTTCTCCC
TTCGGGAAGCGTGGCGCTTTCTCATAGCTCACGCTGTAGGTATCTCAGTTCGGTGTAGGTCGTTCGCTCC
AAGCTGGGCTGTGTGCACGAACCCCCCGTTCAGCCCGACCGCTGCGCCTTATCCGGTAACTATCGTCTTG
AGTCCAACCCGGTAAGACACGACTTATCGCCACTGGCAGCAGCCACTGGTAACAGGATTAGCAGAGCGAG
GTATGTAGGCGGTGCTACAGAGTTCTTGAAGTGGTGGCCTAACTACGGCTACACTAGAAGAACAGTATTT
GGTATCTGCGCTCTGCTGAAGCCAGTTACCTTCGGAAAAAGAGTTGGTAGCTCTTGATCCGGCAAACAAA
CCACCGCTGGTAGCGGTGGTTTTTTTGTTTGCAAGCAGCAGATTACGCGCAGAAAAAAAGGATCTCAAGA
AGATCCTTTGATCTTTTCTACGGGGTCTGACGCTCAGTGGAACGAAAACTCACGTTAAGGGATTTTGGTC
ATGATTGATCGGGCACGTAAGAGGTTCCAACTTTCACCATAATGAAATAAGATCACTACCGGGCGTATTT
TTTGAGTTATCGAGATTTTCAGGAGCTAAGGAAGCTAAAATGGAGAAAAAAATCACTGGATATACCACCG
TTGATATATCCCAATGGCATCGTAAAGAACATTTTGAGGCATTTCAGTCAGTTGCTCAATGTACCTATAA
CCAGACCGTTCAGCTGGATATTACGGCCTTTTTAAAGACCGTAAAGAAAAATAAGCACAAGTTTTATCCG
GCCTTTATTCACATTCTTGCCCGCCTGATGAATGCTCATCCGGAATTTCGTATGGCAATGAAAGACGGTG
AGCTGGTGATATGGGATAGTGTTCACCCTTGTTACACCGTTTTCCATGAGCAAACTGAAACGTTTTCATC
GCTCTGGAGTGAATACCACGACGATTTCCGGCAGTTTCTACACATATATTCGCAAGATGTGGCGTGTTAC
GGTGAAAACCTGGCCTATTTCCCTAAAGGGTTTATTGAGAATATGTTTTTCGTTTCAGCCAATCCCTGGG
TGAGTTTCACCAGTTTTGATTTAAACGTGGCCAATATGGACAACTTCTTCGCCCCCGTTTTCACCATGGG
CAAATATTATACGCAAGGCGACAAGGTGCTGATGCCGCTGGCGATTCAGGTTCATCATGCCGTTTGTGAT
GGCTTCCATGTCGGCAGAATGCTTAATGAATTACAACAGTACTGCGATGAGTGGCAGGGCGGGGCGTAAT
TTGATATCGAGCTCGCTTGGACTCCTGTTGATA
Features (pLannotate 1.2.2; 4 found; start..end, strand, type, name):
     37..71      +  terminator     lambda t0 terminator: minimal transcription terminator from phage lambda (Scholtissek and Grosse, 1987)
    250..838     -  rep_origin     ori: high-copy-number ColE1/pMB1/pBR322/pUC origin of replication
    922..1019    +  promoter       cat promoter: promoter of the E. coli cat gene encoding chloramphenicol acetyltransferase
   1020..1676    +  CDS            cat: CAT_ECOLX - Experimental evidence at protein level: Swiss-Prot protein existence level 1. This enzyme is an effector of chloramphenicol resistance in bacteria. From Escherichia coli. This protein is used as a marker in many commonly used cloning vectors, such as pACYC184.
