[The description below was written by a language model from this plasmid's Addgene catalogue record and pLannotate feature annotations shown in this document.]
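Description:
pCG-B-SpyTag-C is a small synthetic-biology part vector built on the pYTK001 part-entry backbone. It stores the SpyTag coding sequence as a reusable ORF part for modular assembly. It is propagated in E. coli as a high-copy plasmid and selected with chloramphenicol. The feature table shows the expected backbone elements: a ColE1/pUC-type origin of replication, the cat promoter driving the chloramphenicol acetyltransferase gene, and a minimal phage lambda t0 transcription terminator. No promoter, ribosome binding site or terminator serving the insert is annotated, which fits a storage plasmid rather than an expression construct.

The payload is SpyTag, a short peptide that spontaneously forms a covalent isopeptide bond with its protein partner SpyCatcher, allowing irreversible protein-protein conjugation. In this plasmid the tag is flanked by defined 4 bp overhangs that assign it to the "upstream SpyPart" position within an ORF assembly. When it is released and ligated with compatible parts, it therefore lands at a fixed position in a multi-part fusion open reading frame. Overhang-directed assembly of this kind is typical of Golden Gate style cloning, although the record does not name the restriction enzymes or the overhang sequences. The associated work concerns extracellular self-assembly of functional, tunable protein conjugates secreted from Bacillus subtilis, so the part is intended for building SpyTag-bearing fusion proteins for that system.

The automated annotation did not detect the SpyTag insert itself, probably because it is so short. The sequenced record is 1,713 nt, shorter than the listed backbone size of 2,676 bp. This may reflect replacement of a backbone stuffer by the small part, but the record does not explain the difference.
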