Addgene plasmid #87373: pCG-B-SpyTag-C
Purpose: An ORF part-containing vector harbouring the SpyTag sequence with 4 bp overhangs specific for the ‘upstream SpyPart’ position within an ORF assembly
Depositing lab: Tom Ellis. Depositing organization: Imperial College London. Publication: Extracellular Self-Assembly of Functional and Tunable Protein Conjugates from Bacillus subtilis. Gilbert C, Howarth M, Harwood CR, Ellis T. ACS Synth Biol. 2017 Mar 7. doi: 10.1021/acssynbio.6b00292. PubMed 28230977.
Backbone
  Vector backbone: pYTK001
  Backbone size w/o insert (bp): 2676
  Vector type: Synthetic Biology
Growth in bacteria
  Bacterial resistance: Chloramphenicol, 25 μg/mL
  Growth temperature: 37°C
  Growth strain: DH5alpha
  Copy number: High Copy
Gene/Insert
  Gene/Insert name: SpyTag
Terms and licenses: Academic/Nonprofit Terms; Industry Terms: Not Available to Industry
How to cite: pCG-B-SpyTag-C was a gift from Tom Ellis (Addgene plasmid # 87373 ; http://n2t.net/addgene:87373 ; RRID:Addgene_87373)
